>Addgene plasmid #225156 | pHBJT005 | addgene full sequence | sequence record 444672 | Addgene NGS Result
AAAAAAAACACACAAAGGTCTAGCGGAATTTACAGAGGGTCTAGCAGAATTTACAAGTTTTCCAGCAAAG
GTCTAGCAGAATTTACAGATACCCACAACTCAAAGGAAAAGGACTAGTAATTATCATTGACTAGCCCATC
TCAATTGGTATAGTGATTAAAATCACCTAGACCAATTGAGATGTATGTCTGAATTAGTTGTTTTCAAAGC
AAATGAACTAGCGATTAGTCGCTATGACTTAACGGAGCATGAAACCAAGCTAATTTTATGCTGTGTGGCA
CTACTCAACCCCACGATTGAAAACCCTACAAGGAAAGAACGGACGGTATCGTTCACTTATAACCAATACG
CTCAGATGATGAACATCAGTAGGGAAAATGCTTATGGTGTATTAGCTAAAGCAACCAGAGAGCTGATGAC
GAGAACTGTGGAAATCAGGAATCCTTTGGTTAAAGGCTTTGAGATTTTCCAGTGGACAAACTATGCCAAG
TTCTCAAGCGAAAAATTAGAATTAGTTTTTAGTGAAGAGATATTGCCTTATCTTTTCCAGTTAAAAAAAT
TCATAAAATATAATCTGGAACATGTTAAGTCTTTTGAAAACAAATACTCTATGAGGATTTATGAGTGGTT
ATTAAAAGAACTAACACAAAAGAAAACTCACAAGGCAAATATAGAGATTAGCCTTGATGAATTTAAGTTC
ATGTTAATGCTTGAAAATAACTACCATGAGTTTAAAAGGCTTAACCAATGGGTTTTGAAACCAATAAGTA
AAGATTTAAACACTTACAGCAATATGAAATTGGTGGTTGATAAGCGAGGCCGCCCGACTGATACGTTGAT
TTTCCAAGTTGAACTAGATAGACAAATGGATCTCGTAACCGAACTTGAGAACAACCAGATAAAAATGAAT
GGTGACAAAATACCAACAACCATTACATCAGATTCCTACCTACATAACGGACTAAGAAAAACACTACACG
ATGCTTTAACTGCAAAAATTCAGCTCACCAGTTTTGAGGCAAAATTTTTGAGTGACATGCAAAGTAAGTA
TGATCTCAATGGTTCGTTCTCATGGCTCACGCAAAAACAACGAACCACACTAGAGAACATACTGGCTAAA
TACGGAAGGATCTGAGGTTCTTATGGCTCTTGTATCTATCAGTGAAGCATCAAGACTAACAAACAAAAGT
AGAACAACTGTTCACCGTTACATATCAAAGGGAAAACTGTCCATATGCACAGATGAAAACGGTGTAAAAA
AGATAGATACATCAGAGCTTTTACGAGTTTTTGGTGCATTCAAAGCTGTTCACCATGAACAGATCGACAA
TGTAACAGATGAACAGCATGTAACACCTAATAGAACAGGTGAAACCAGTAAAACAAAGCAACTAGAACAT
GAAATTGAACACCTGAGACAACTTGTTACAGCTCAACAGTCACACATAGACAGCCTGAAACAGGCGATGC
TGCTTATCGAATCAAAGCTGCCGACAACACGGGAGCCAGTGACGCCTCCCGTGGGGAAAAAATCATGGCA
ATTCTGGAAGAAATAGCGCTTTCAGCCGGCAAACCGGCTGAAGCCGGATCTGCGATTCTGATAACAAACT
AGCAACACCAGAACAGCCCGTTTGCGGGCAGCAAAACCCGTACTTTTGGACGTTCCGGCGGTTTTTTGTG
GCGAGTGGTGTTCGGGCGGTGCGCGCAAGATCCATTATGTTAAACGGGCGAGTTTACATCTCAAAACCGC
CCGCTTAACACCATCAGAAATCCTCAGCGCGATTTTAAGCACCAACCCCCCCCCGTAACACCCAAATCCA
TACTGAAAGTGGCTTTGTTGAATAAATCAGATTTCGGGTAAGTCTCCTAGGCACCAATAACTGCCTTAAA
AAAATTACGCCCCGCCCTGCCACTCATCGCAGTACTGTTGTAATTCATTAAGCATTCTGCCGACATGGAA
GCCATCACAAACGGCATGATGAACCTGAATCGCCAGCGGCATCAGCACCTTGTCGCCTTGCGTATAATAT
TTGCCCATGGTGAAAACGGGGGCGAAGAAGTTGTCCATATTGGCCACGTTTAAATCAAAACTGGTGAAAC
TCACCCAGGGATTGGCTGAGACGAAAAACATATTCTCAATAAACCCTTTAGGGAAATAGGCCAGGTTTTC
ACCGTAACACGCCACATCTTGCGAATATATGTGTAGAAACTGCCGGAAATCGTCGTGGTATTCACTCCAG
AGCGATGAAAACGTTTCAGTTTGCTCATGGAAAACGGTGTAACAAGGGTGAACACTATCCCATATCACCA
GCTCACCGTCTTTCATTGCCATACGAAATTCCGGATGAGCATTCATCAGGCGGGCAAGAATGTGAATAAA
GGCCGGATAAAACTTGTGCTTATTTTTCTTTACGGTCTTTAAAAAGGCCGTAATATCCAGCTGAACGGTC
TGGTTATAGGTACATTGAGCAACTGACTGAAATGCCTCAAAATGTTCTTTACGATGCCATTGGGATATAT
CAACGGTGGTATATCCAGTGATTTTTTTCTCCATTTTAGCTTCCTTAGCTCCTGAAAATCTCGATAACTC
AAAAAATACGCCCGGTAGTGATCTTATTTCATTATGGTGAAAGTTGGAACCTCTTACGTGCCGATCAACG
TCTCATTTTCGCCAAAAGTTGGCCCAGGGCTTCCCGGTATCAACAGGGACACCAGGATTTATTTATTCTG
CGAAGTGATCTTCCGTCACAGGTATTTATTCGGCGCAAAGTGCGTCGGGTGATGCTGCCAACTTACTGAT
TTAGTGTATGATGGTGTTTTTGAGGTGCTCCAGTGGCTTCTGTTTCTATCAGCTGTCCCTCCTGTTCAGC
TACTGACGGGGTGGTGCGTAACGGCAAAAGCACCGCCGGACATCAGCGCCATTCGCCATTCAGGCTGCGC
AACTGTTGGGAAGGGCGATCGGTGCGGGCCTCTTCGCTATTACGCCAGCTGGCGAAAGGGGGATGTGCTG
CAAGGCGATTAAGTTGGGTAACGCCAGGGTTTTCCCAGTCACGACGTTGTAAAACGACGGCCGTGAATTC
GAGCTCGGTACCCTATCATTACTTGTCGTCATCGTCTTTGTAGTCCCCGGGGATCCTCTAGAGTCGACCT
GCAGGCATGCAAGCTTGGCGTAATCATGGTCATAGCTGTTTCCTGTGTGAAATTGTTATCCGCTCACAAT
TCCACACAACATACGAGCCGGAAGCATAAAGTGTAAAGCCTGGGGTGCCTAATGAGTGAGCTAACTCACA
TTAATTGCGTTGCGCTCACTGCCCGCTTTCCAGTCGGGAAACCTGTCGTGCCAGCTGCATTAATGAATCG
GCCAACGCGCGGGGAGAGGCGGTTTGCGTATTGGGCGCTCCTCGCTAACGGATTCACCACTCCGCAGACC
CGCCATAAAACGCCCTGAGAAGCCCGTGACGGGCTTTTCTTGTATTATGGGTAGTTTCCTTGCATGAATC
CATAAAAGGCGCCTGTAGTGCCATTTACCCCCATTCACTGCCAGAGCCGTGAGCGCAGCGAACTGAATGT
CACGAAAAAGACAGCGACTCAGGTGCCTGATGGTCGGAGACAAAAGGAATATTCAGCGATTTGCCCGAGC
TTGCGAGGGTGCTACTTAAGCCTTTAGGGTTTTAAGGTCTGTTTTGTAGAGGAGCAAACAGCGTTTGCGA
CATCCTTTTGTAATACTGCGGAACTGACTAAAGTAGTGAGTTATACACAGGGCTGGGATCTATTCTTTTT
ATCTTTTTTTATTCTTTCTTTATTCTATAAATTATAACCACTTGAATATAAAC
Features (pLannotate 1.2.2; 13 found; start..end, strand, type, name):
    185..1135    +  CDS            Rep101: RepA protein needed for replication with the pSC101 origin; rep101
   1898..2554    -  CDS            cat: CAT_ECOLX - Experimental evidence at protein level: Swiss-Prot protein existence level 1. This enzyme is an effector of chloramphenicol resistance in bacteria. From Escherichia coli. This protein is used as a marker in many commonly used cloning vectors, such as pACYC184.
   2555..2657    -  promoter       cat promoter: promoter of the E. coli cat gene encoding chloramphenicol acetyltransferase
   2778..2919    +  mobile_element IS1 (fragment): prokaryotic transposable element IS1
   2922..3072    -  CDS            lacZα (fragment): LacZα fragment of β-galactosidase; lacZ fragment
   3075..3093    +  misc_feature   MCS (fragment): pUC18/19 multiple cloning site
   3106..3126    -  CDS            3xFLAG (fragment): three tandem FLAG® epitope tags
   3126..3166    +  misc_feature   MCS (fragment): pUC18/19 multiple cloning site
   3203..3219    -  protein_bind   lac operator: The lac repressor binds to the lac operator to inhibit transcription in E. coli. This inhibition can be relieved by adding lactose or isopropyl-β-D-thiogalactopyranoside (IPTG). lac repressor encoded by lacI
   3227..3257    -  promoter       lac promoter: promoter for the E. coli lac operon
   3272..3293    -  protein_bind   CAP binding site: CAP binding activates transcription in the presence of cAMP. E. coli catabolite activator protein
   3306..3398    -  CDS            lacI (fragment): lac repressor; lacI; The lac repressor binds to the lac operator to inhibit transcription in E. coli. This inhibition can be relieved by adding lactose or isopropyl-β-D-thiogalactopyranoside (IPTG).
   3748..137     +  rep_origin     pSC101 ori (across the origin): low-copy replication origin that requires the Rep101 protein
