[The description below was written by a language model from this plasmid's Addgene catalogue record and pLannotate feature annotations shown in this document.]
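Description:
pHBJT005 is an empty, low-copy bacterial cloning and expression vector designed to add a C-terminal FLAG epitope tag to a gene of interest. The parental backbone is not named in the record, but the plasmid (about 3.8 kb) replicates from the pSC101 origin together with its cognate Rep101/RepA initiator protein, which keeps copy number low. Selection relies on chloramphenicol, conferred by the cat (chloramphenicol acetyltransferase) gene driven by its native promoter. It belongs to a plasmid series built for rapid sub-cloning and use in a range of Enterobacteriaceae.

The cloning region derives from pUC19. It comprises a CAP binding site, the lac promoter and the lac operator, followed by the pUC18/19 multiple cloning site and a lacZα fragment. A short FLAG coding sequence has been inserted at the SmaI site, which splits the polylinker into two annotated pieces. The annotation software labels this element as a fragment of 3xFLAG, but the catalogue describes a single FLAG epitope of 35 bp. The tag lies on the same strand as the lac promoter, and a SmaI site sits immediately upstream of it. An open reading frame lacking its stop codon can therefore be placed blunt-ended or through the upstream polylinker sites, in frame with the tag, and transcribed from the lac promoter. Only a small lacI fragment is present, so the plasmid encodes no functional repressor, and any regulation through the operator would depend on the host strain. A remnant of the IS1 element next to the lacZα region appears to be a carry-over from the source of the resistance cassette. Typical uses include producing FLAG-tagged proteins at modest levels for detection, for pull-downs or for complementation studies.
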