Addgene plasmid #225156: pHBJT005
Purpose: (Empty Backbone) Low copy cloning vector for integration of C-terminal FLAG epitope tag (ChlR). SmaI restriction site immediately upstream of the FLAG epitope. FLAG epitope in same orientation as lac promoter.
Depositing lab: Jenny-Lee Thomassin. Depositing organization: University of Saskatchewan. Publication: Generation of a plasmid series for rapid sub-cloning and use in various Enterobacteriaceae. Braun HG, Kanwal N, Rivera Lopez LF, Thomassin JL. J Biosci Bioeng. 2024 Sep 6:S1389-1723(24)00253-6. doi: 10.1016/j.jbiosc.2024.08.006. PubMed 39244484.
Backbone
  Vector backbone: Unknown
  Backbone size (bp): 3798
  Vector type: Bacterial Expression, Synthetic Biology
  Tag / fusion protein: FLAG epitope tag (35 bp) (C terminal on insert)
Growth in bacteria
  Bacterial resistance: Chloramphenicol, 25 μg/mL
  Growth temperature: 37°C
  Growth strain: DH5alpha
  Copy number: Low Copy
Gene/Insert
  Gene/Insert name: None
  Tag / fusion protein: FLAG epitope tag (35 bp) (C terminal on insert)
Terms and licenses: Academic/Nonprofit Terms; Industry Terms: Not Available to Industry
Depositor comments: Low copy plasmid (pSC101 ori and repA), pUC19 MCS with FLAG epitope integrated at SmaI site, confers chloramphenicol resistance
How to cite: pHBJT005 was a gift from Jenny-Lee Thomassin (Addgene plasmid # 225156 ; http://n2t.net/addgene:225156 ; RRID:Addgene_225156)
